>Addgene plasmid #19545 | pcDNA5/FRT/TO HIS DNAJA1 | depositor full sequence | sequence record 9181 | Author sequence
GACGGATCGGGAGATCTCCCGATCCCCTATGGTGCACTCTCAGTACAATCTGCTCTGATGCCGCATAGTT
AAGCCAGTATCTGCTCCCTGCTTGTGTGTTGGAGGTCGCTGAGTAGTGCGCGAGCAAAATTTAAGCTACA
ACAAGGCAAGGCTTGACCGACAATTGCATGAAGAATCTGCTTAGGGTTAGGCGTTTTGCGCTGCTTCGCG
ATGTACGGGCCAGATATACGCGTTGACATTGATTATTGACTAGTTATTAATAGTAATCAATTACGGGGTC
ATTAGTTCATAGCCCATATATGGAGTTCCGCGTTACATAACTTACGGTAAATGGCCCGCCTGGCTGACCG
CCCAACGACCCCCGCCCATTGACGTCAATAATGACGTATGTTCCCATAGTAACGCCAATAGGGACTTTCC
ATTGACGTCAATGGGTGGAGTATTTACGGTAAACTGCCCACTTGGCAGTACATCAAGTGTATCATATGCC
AAGTACGCCCCCTATTGACGTCAATGACGGTAAATGGCCCGCCTGGCATTATGCCCAGTACATGACCTTA
TGGGACTTTCCTACTTGGCAGTACATCTACGTATTAGTCATCGCTATTACCATGGTGATGCGGTTTTGGC
AGTACATCAATGGGCGTGGATAGCGGTTTGACTCACGGGGATTTCCAAGTCTCCACCCCATTGACGTCAA
TGGGAGTTTGTTTTGGCACCAAAATCAACGGGACTTTCCAAAATGTCGTAACAACTCCGCCCCATTGACG
CAAATGGGCGGTAGGCGTGTACGGTGGGAGGTCTATATAAGCAGAGCTCTCCCTATCAGTGATAGAGATC
TCCCTATCAGTGATAGAGATCGTCGACGAGCTCGTTTAGTGAACCGTCAGATCGCCTGGAGACGCCATCC
ACGCTGTTTTGACCTCCATAGAAGACACCGGGACCGATCCAGCCTCCGGACTCTAGCGTTTAAACTTAAG
CTTCTGCAGACCATGCATCATCACCATCACCATGGATCCACCATGGTGAAAGAAACAACTTACTACGATG
TTTTGGGGGTCAAACCCAATGCTACTCAGGAAGAATTGAAAAAGGCTTATAGGAAACTGGCTTTGAAGTA
CCATCCTGATAAGAACCCAAATGAAGGAGAGAAGTTTAAACAGATTTCTCAAGCTTACGAAGTTCTCTCT
GATGCAAAGAAAAGGGAATTATATGACAAAGGAGGAGAACAGGCAATTAAAGAGGGTGGAGCAGGTGGCG
GTTTTGGCTCCCCCATGGACATCTTTGATATGTTTTTTGGAGGAGGAGGAAGGATGCAGAGAGAAAGGAG
AGGTAAAAATGTTGTACATCAGCTCTCAGTAACCCTAGAAGACTTATATAATGGTGCAACAAGAAAACTG
GCTCTGCAAAAGAATGTGATTTGTGACAAATGTGAAGGTAGAGGAGGTAAGAAAGGAGCAGTAGAGTGCT
GTCCCAATTGCCGAGGTACTGGAATGCAAATAAGAATTCATCAGATAGGACCTGGAATGGTTCAGCAAAT
TCAGTCTGTGTGCATGGAGTGCCAGGGCCATGGGGAGCGGATCAGTCCTAAAGATAGATGTAAAAGCTGC
AACGGAAGGAAGATAGTTCGAGAGAAGAAAATTTTAGAAGTTCATATTGACAAAGGCATGAAAGATGGCC
AGAAGATAACATTCCATGGTGAAGGAGACCAAGAACCAGGACTGGAGCCAGGCGATATTATCATTGTGTT
AGATCAGAAGGACCATGCTGTTTTTACTCGACGAGGAGAAGACCTTTTCATGTGTATGGACATACAGCTC
GTTGAAGCACTGTGTGGCTTCCAGAAGCCAATATCTACTCTTGACAACCGAACCATCGTCATCACCTCTC
ATCCAGGTCAGATTGTCAAGCATGGAGATATCAAGTGTGTACTAAATGAAGGCATGCCAATTTATCGTAG
ACCATATGAAAAGGGTCGCCTAATCATCGAATTTAAGGTAAACTTTCCTGAGAATGGCTTTCTCTCTCCT
GATAAACTGTCTTTGCTGGAAAAACTCCTACCCGAGAGGAAGGAAGTGGAAGAGACTGATGAGATGGACC
AAGTAGAACTGGTGGACTTTGATCCAAATCAGGAAAGACGGCGCCACTACAATGGAGAAGCATATGAGGA
TGATGAACATCATCCCAGAGGTGGTGTTCAGTGTCAGACCTCTTAAGCGGCCGCTCGAGTCTAGAGGGCC
CGTTTAAACCCGCTGATCAGCCTCGACTGTGCCTTCTAGTTGCCAGCCATCTGTTGTTTGCCCCTCCCCC
GTGCCTTCCTTGACCCTGGAAGGTGCCACTCCCACTGTCCTTTCCTAATAAAATGAGGAAATTGCATCGC
ATTGTCTGAGTAGGTGTCATTCTATTCTGGGGGGTGGGGTGGGGCAGGACAGCAAGGGGGAGGATTGGGA
AGACAATAGCAGGCATGCTGGGGATGCGGTGGGCTCTATGGCTTCTGAGGCGGAAAGAACCAGCTGGGGC
TCTAGGGGGTATCCCC
[124 nt withheld, positions 2537-2660]
C
[91 nt withheld, positions 2662-2752]
AGGGTGATGGTTCACGTACCTAGAAGTTCCTATTCCGAAGTTCCTATTCTCTAGAAAGTATAGGAACTTC
CTTGGCCAAAAAGCCTGAACTCACCGCGACGTCTGTCGAGAAGTTTCTGATCGAAAAGTTCGACAGCGTC
TCCGACCTGATGCAGCTCTCGGAGGGCGAAGAATCTCGTGCTTTCAGCTTCGATGTAGGAGGGCGTGGAT
ATGTCCTGCGGGTAAATAGCTGCGCCGATGGTTTCTACAAAGATCGTTATGTTTATCGGCACTTTGCATC
GGCCGCGCTCCCGATTCCGGAAGTGCTTGACATTGGGGAATTCAGCGAGAGCCTGACCTATTGCATCTCC
CGCCGTGCACAGGGTGTCACGTTGCAAGACCTGCCTGAAACCGAACTGCCCGCTGTTCTGCAGCCGGTCG
CGGAGGCCATGGATGCGATCGCTGCGGCCGATCTTAGCCAGACGAGCGGGTTCGGCCCATTCGGACCGCA
AGGAATCGGTCAATACACTACATGGCGTGATTTCATATGCGCGATTGCTGATCCCCATGTGTATCACTGG
CAAACTGTGATGGACGACACCGTCAGTGCGTCCGTCGCGCAGGCTCTCGATGAGCTGATGCTTTGGGCCG
AGGACTGCCCCGAAGTCCGGCACCTCGTGCACGCGGATTTCGGCTCCAACAATGTCCTGACGGACAATGG
CCGCATAACAGCGGTCATTGACTGGAGCGAGGCGATGTTCGGGGATTCCCAATACGAGGTCGCCAACATC
TTCTTCTGGAGGCCGTGGTTGGCTTGTATGGAGCAGCAGACGCGCTACTTCGAGCGGAGGCATCCGGAGC
TTGCAGGATCGCCGCGGCTCCGGGCGTATATGCTCCGCATTGGTCTTGACCAACTCTATCAGAGCTTGGT
TGACGGCAATTTCGATGATGCAGCTTGGGCGCAGGGTCGATGCGACGCAATCGTCCGATCCGGAGCCGGG
ACTGTCGGGCGTACACAAATCGCCCGCAGAAGCGCGGCCGTCTGGACCGATGGCTGTGTAGAAGTACTCG
CCGATAGTGGAAACCGACGCCCCAGCACTCGTCCGAGGGCAAAGGAATAGCACGTACTACGAGATTTCGA
TTCCACCGCCGCCTTCTATGAAAGGTTGGGCTTCGGAATCGTTTTCCGGGACGCCGGCTGGATGATCCTC
CAGCGCGGGGATCTCATGCTGGAGTTCTTCGCCCACCCCAACTTGTTTATTGCAGCTTATAATGGTTACA
AATAAAGCAATAGCATCACAAATTTCACAAATAAAGCATTTTTTTCACTGCATTCTAGTTGTGGTTTGTC
CAAACTCATCAATGTATCTTATCATGTCTGTATACCGTCGACCTCTAGCTAGAGCTTGGCGTAATCATGG
TCATAGCTGTTTCCTGTGTGAAATTGTTATCCGCTCACAATTCCACACAACATACGAGCCGGAAGCATAA
AGTGTAAAGCCTGGGGTGCCTAATGAGTGAGCTAACTCACATTAATTGCGTTGCGCTCACTGCCCGCTTT
CCAGTCGGGAAACCTGTCGTGCCAGCTGCATTAATGAATCGGCCAACGCGCGGGGAGAGGCGGTTTGCGT
ATTGGGCGCTCTTCCGCTTCCTCGCTCACTGACTCGCTGCGCTCGGTCGTTCGGCTGCGGCGAGCGGTAT
CAGCTCACTCAAAGGCGGTAATACGGTTATCCACAGAATCAGGGGATAACGCAGGAAAGAACATGTGAGC
AAAAGGCCAGCAAAAGGCCAGGAACCGTAAAAAGGCCGCGTTGCTGGCGTTTTTCCATAGGCTCCGCCCC
CCTGACGAGCATCACAAAAATCGACGCTCAAGTCAGAGGTGGCGAAACCCGACAGGACTATAAAGATACC
AGGCGTTTCCCCCTGGAAGCTCCCTCGTGCGCTCTCCTGTTCCGACCCTGCCGCTTACCGGATACCTGTC
CGCCTTTCTCCCTTCGGGAAGCGTGGCGCTTTCTCATAGCTCACGCTGTAGGTATCTCAGTTCGGTGTAG
GTCGTTCGCTCCAAGCTGGGCTGTGTGCACGAACCCCCCGTTCAGCCCGACCGCTGCGCCTTATCCGGTA
ACTATCGTCTTGAGTCCAACCCGGTAAGACACGACTTATCGCCACTGGCAGCAGCCACTGGTAACAGGAT
TAGCAGAGCGAGGTATGTAGGCGGTGCTACAGAGTTCTTGAAGTGGTGGCCTAACTACGGCTACACTAGA
AGAACAGTATTTGGTATCTGCGCTCTGCTGAAGCCAGTTACCTTCGGAAAAAGAGTTGGTAGCTCTTGAT
CCGGCAAACAAACCACCGCTGGTAGCGGTGGTTTTTTTGTTTGCAAGCAGCAGATTACGCGCAGAAAAAA
AGGATCTCAAGAAGATCCTTTGATCTTTTCTACGGGGTCTGACGCTCAGTGGAACGAAAACTCACGTTAA
GGGATTTTGGTCATGAGATTATCAAAAAGGATCTTCACCTAGATCCTTTTAAATTAAAAATGAAGTTTTA
AATCAATCTAAAGTATATATGAGTAAACTTGGTCTGACAGTTACCAATGCTTAATCAGTGAGGCACCTAT
CTCAGCGATCTGTCTATTTCGTTCATCCATAGTTGCCTGACTCCCCGTCGTGTAGATAACTACGATACGG
GAGGGCTTACCATCTGGCCCCAGTGCTGCAATGATACCGCGAGACCCACGCTCACCGGCTCCAGATTTAT
CAGCAATAAACCAGCCAGCCGGAAGGGCCGAGCGCAGAAGTGGTCCTGCAACTTTATCCGCCTCCATCCA
GTCTATTAATTGTTGCCGGGAAGCTAGAGTAAGTAGTTCGCCAGTTAATAGTTTGCGCAACGTTGTTGCC
ATTGCTACAGGCATCGTGGTGTCACGCTCGTCGTTTGGTATGGCTTCATTCAGCTCCGGTTCCCAACGAT
CAAGGCGAGTTACATGATCCCCCATGTTGTGCAAAAAAGCGGTTAGCTCCTTCGGTCCTCCGATCGTTGT
CAGAAGTAAGTTGGCCGCAGTGTTATCACTCATGGTTATGGCAGCACTGCATAATTCTCTTACTGTCATG
CCATCCGTAAGATGCTTTTCTGTGACTGGTGAGTACTCAACCAAGTCATTCTGAGAATAGTGTATGCGGC
GACCGAGTTGCTCTTGCCCGGCGTCAATACGGGATAATACCGCGCCACATAGCAGAACTTTAAAAGTGCT
CATCATTGGAAAACGTTCTTCGGGGCGAAAACTCTCAAGGATCTTACCGCTGTTGAGATCCAGTTCGATG
TAACCCACTCGTGCACCCAACTGATCTTCAGCATCTTTTACTTTCACCAGCGTTTCTGGGTGAGCAAAAA
CAGGAAGGCAAAATGCCGCAAAAAAGGGAATAAGGGCGACACGGAAATGTTGAATACTCATACTCTTCCT
TTTTCAATATTATTGAAGCATTTATCAGGGTTATTGTCTCATGAGCGGATACATATTTGAATGTATTTAG
AAAAATAAACAAATAGGGGTTCCGCGCACATTTCCCCGAAAAGTGCCACCTGACGTC
Features (pLannotate 1.2.2; 21 found; start..end, strand, type, name):
     28..80      -  misc_feature   bom (fragment): basis of mobility region from pBR322
    235..614     +  enhancer       CMV enhancer: human cytomegalovirus immediate early enhancer
    615..818     +  promoter       CMV promoter: human cytomegalovirus (CMV) immediate early promoter
    820..839     +  promoter       PLtetO-1 promoter (fragment): modified phage lambda PL promoter with tet operator sites (Lutz and Bujard, 1997)
    841..860     +  promoter       PLtetO-1 promoter (fragment): modified phage lambda PL promoter with tet operator sites (Lutz and Bujard, 1997)
    868..901     +  promoter       TRE3GV promoter (fragment): 3rd-generation Tet-responsive promoter that can be activated by binding of Tet-On® 3G, optimized for retroviral and lentiviral vectors
   1023..2213    +  CDS            DNAJA1: DNJA1_HUMAN - Also known as DNAJ2, HDJ2, HSJ2, HSPF4. Experimental evidence at protein level: Swiss-Prot protein existence level 1. Co-chaperone for HSPA8/Hsc70 (PubMed:10816573). Stimulates ATP hydrolysis, but not the folding of unfolded proteins mediated by HSPA1A (in vitro) (PubMed:24318877). Plays a role in protein transport into mitochondria via its role as co-chaperone. Functions as co- chaperone for HSPA1B and negatively regulates the translocation of BAX from the cytosol to mitochondria in response to cellular stress, thereby protecting cells against apoptosis (PubMed:14752510). Promot
   2267..2491    +  polyA_signal   bGH poly(A) signal: bovine growth hormone polyadenylation signal
   2495..2516    +  promoter       SV40 promoter (fragment): SV40 enhancer and early promoter
   2537..2770    +  rep_origin     f1 ori (fragment) (sequence partly withheld): f1 bacteriophage origin of replication; arrow indicates direction of (+) strand synthesis
   2775..2822    +  protein_bind   FRT: FLP-mediated recombination occurs in the 8-bp core sequence TCTAGAAA (Turan and Bode, 2011). FLP recombinase from the Saccharomyces cerevisiae 2μ plasmid
   2830..3852    +  CDS            HygR: aminoglycoside phosphotransferase from E. coli; aph(4)-Ia; confers resistance to hygromycin
   3862..3987    +  CDS            ble (fragment): BLE_KLEPN - Experimental evidence at protein level: Swiss-Prot protein existence level 1. Binding protein with a strong affinity to the bleomycin family of antibiotics. Binds to CL990; an antimitotic-antibiotic compound. From Klebsiella pneumoniae.
   3982..4103    +  polyA_signal   SV40 poly(A) signal: SV40 polyadenylation signal
   4176..4192    -  protein_bind   lac operator: The lac repressor binds to the lac operator to inhibit transcription in E. coli. This inhibition can be relieved by adding lactose or isopropyl-β-D-thiogalactopyranoside (IPTG). lac repressor encoded by lacI
   4200..4230    -  promoter       lac promoter: promoter for the E. coli lac operon
   4245..4266    -  protein_bind   CAP binding site: CAP binding activates transcription in the presence of cAMP. E. coli catabolite activator protein
   4279..4371    -  CDS            lacI (fragment): lac repressor; lacI; The lac repressor binds to the lac operator to inhibit transcription in E. coli. This inhibition can be relieved by adding lactose or isopropyl-β-D-thiogalactopyranoside (IPTG).
   4554..5142    -  rep_origin     ori: high-copy-number ColE1/pMB1/pBR322/pUC origin of replication
   5313..6173    -  CDS            AmpR: β-lactamase; bla; confers resistance to ampicillin, carbenicillin, and related antibiotics
   6174..6278    -  promoter       AmpR promoter: bla
