[The description below was written by a language model from this plasmid's Addgene catalogue record and pLannotate feature annotations shown in this document.]
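Description:
pcDNA5/FRT/TO HIS DNAJA1 is a mammalian expression plasmid built on the Invitrogen pcDNA5/FRT/TO backbone. It carries the human DNAJA1 cDNA, which encodes a subfamily A member of the DnaJ/Hsp40 co-chaperone family that works with Hsp70-type chaperones such as HSPA8. The roughly 1.2 kb insert was cloned between BamHI and NotI sites, both of which are retained, and is fused to an N-terminal His tag supplied by the modified backbone. The tag itself is not annotated in the feature table. Transcription is driven by the CMV immediate-early enhancer and promoter. Two short tet operator elements follow the promoter, and the annotation software labels them as PLtetO-1 fragments. In cells expressing the Tet repressor, these operators keep the promoter silent until tetracycline or doxycycline is added; in cells without the repressor, expression is constitutive. A bovine growth hormone polyadenylation signal terminates the transcript.

Downstream, an FRT site sits directly in front of a hygromycin resistance coding sequence with an SV40 poly(A) signal, and no complete promoter is annotated upstream of it. This arrangement supports Flp-mediated integration into a host cell line carrying a genomic FRT landing site. In the standard use of this backbone, correct recombination places the hygromycin gene behind a promoter resident at that site, so hygromycin selects isogenic, single-copy stable lines. In E. coli the plasmid replicates from a high-copy ColE1/pUC origin and is selected with ampicillin.

The construct belongs to a human HSPH/HSPA/DNAJ expression library. The depositor notes that the genes were amplified from pooled reference RNA from ten cell lines and verified only for gene identity, so polymorphisms with possible functional effects may be present.
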