Addgene plasmid #19545: pcDNA5/FRT/TO HIS DNAJA1
Depositing lab: Harm Kampinga. Depositing organization: University Medical Center Groningen. Publication: Computational analysis of the human HSPH/HSPA/DNAJ family and cloning of a human HSPH/HSPA/DNAJ expression library. Hageman J, Kampinga HH. Cell Stress Chaperones. 2009 Jan;14(1):1-21. doi: 10.1007/s12192-008-0060-2. Epub 2008 Aug 7. PubMed 18686016.
Backbone
  Vector backbone: pcDNA5/FRT/TO
  Backbone manufacturer: Invitrogen
  Backbone size w/o insert (bp): 5137
  Vector type: Mammalian Expression
  Selectable markers: Hygromycin
Growth in bacteria
  Bacterial resistance: Ampicillin, 100 μg/mL
  Growth temperature: 37°C
  Growth strain: DH5alpha
  Copy number: High Copy
Gene/Insert
  Gene/Insert name: DnaJ (Hsp40) homolog, subfamily A, member 1 (alt names: DNAJA1; DJ-2; DjA1; HDJ2; HSDJ; HSJ2; HSPF4; hDJ-2)
  Species: H. sapiens (human)
  Insert size (bp): 1223
  Entrez Gene: DNAJA1 (a.k.a. DJ-2, DjA1, HDJ2, HSDJ, HSJ-2, HSJ2, HSPF4, NEDD7, hDJ-2)
  Tag / fusion protein: His (N terminal on backbone)
  Cloning method: Restriction Enzyme; 5′ cloning site BamHI (not destroyed); 3′ cloning site NotI (not destroyed)
  Sequencing primers: 5′ LNCX; 3′ BGH-rev
Terms and licenses: Academic/Nonprofit Terms; Industry Terms: Not Available to Industry
Depositor comments: Part of the HSP40 gene family Disclaimer: For cloning the various HSP genes, the Stratagene reference RNA for cDNA synthesis was used and genes were amplified from this mixture that originates from 10 different cell lines from different somatic origin and ultimately coming from 10 different individuals. This strategy was used to maximize the chance for the presence of individual HSP transcripts. Users must be aware that this mixture thus represents 20 complete haploid genomes, meaning that for each individual gene there might be polymorphisms that could potentially have functional consequences. The library was sequence verified only for the presence of the correct gene.
How to cite: pcDNA5/FRT/TO HIS DNAJA1 was a gift from Harm Kampinga (Addgene plasmid # 19545 ; http://n2t.net/addgene:19545 ; RRID:Addgene_19545)
