>Addgene plasmid #19545 | pcDNA5/FRT/TO HIS DNAJA1 | addgene partial sequence | sequence record 25322 | 19545 with LNCX
CGCTGTTTTGACCTCCATAGAAGACACCGGGACCGATCCAGCCTCCGGACTCTAGCGTTTAAACTTAAGC
TTCTGCAGACCATGCATCATCACCATCACCATGGATCCACCATGGTGAAAGAAACAACTTACTACGATGT
TTTGGGGGTCAAACCCAATGCTACTCAGGAAGAATTGAAAAAGGCTTATAGGAAACTGGCTTTGAAGTAC
CATCCTGATAAGAACCCAAATGAAGGAGAGAAGTTTAAACAGATTTCTCAAGCTTACGAAGTTCTCTCTG
ATGCAAAGAAAAGGGAATTATATGACAAAGGAGGAGAACAGGCAATTAAAGAGGGTGGAGCAGGTGGCGG
TTTTGGCTCCCCCATGGACATCTTTGATATGTTTTTTGGAGGAGGAGGAAGGATGCAGAGAGAAAGGAGA
GGTAAAAATGTTGTACATCAGCTCTCAGTAACCCTAGAAGACTTATATAATGGTGCAACAAGAAAACTGG
CTCTGCAAAAGAATGTGATTTGTGACAAATGTGAAGGTAGAGGAGGTAAGAAAGGAGCAGTAGAGTGCTG
TCCCAATTGCCGAGGTACTGGAATGCAAATAAGAATTCATCAGATAGGACCTGGAATGGTTCAGCAAATT
CAGTCTGTGTGCATGGAGTGCCAGGGCCATGGGGAGCGGATCAGTCCTAAAGATAGATGTAAAAGCTGCA
ACGGAAGGAAGATAGTTCGAGAGAAGAAAATTTTAGAAGTTCATATTGACAAAGGCATGAAAGATGGCCA
GANANANATTCCATGGNGAAGNNNACCANAACCAGGACTGGAGCCAGG
